Addgene plasmid #176772: pEE015
Purpose: Encodes codon optimized putative thermophilic PET hydrolase enzyme for bacterial expression
Depositing lab: Gregg Beckham. Depositing organization: National Laboratory of the Rockies (NLR). Publication: Sourcing thermotolerant poly(ethylene terephthalate) hydrolase scaffolds from natural diversity. Erickson E, Gado JE, Avilan L, Bratti F, Brizendine RK, Cox PA, Gill R, Graham R, Kim DJ, Konig G, Michener WE, Poudel S, Ramirez KJ, Shakespeare TJ, Zahn M, Boyd ES, Payne CM, DuBois JL, Pickford AR, Beckham GT, McGeehan JE. Nat Commun. 2022 Dec 21;13(1):7850. doi: 10.1038/s41467-022-35237-x. PubMed 36543766.
Backbone
  Vector backbone: pET21b(+)
  Backbone manufacturer: EMD Biosciences
  Backbone size w/o insert (bp): 5366
  Vector type: Bacterial Expression
Growth in bacteria
  Bacterial resistance: Ampicillin, 100 μg/mL
  Growth temperature: 37°C
  Growth strain: DH5alpha
  Copy number: High Copy
Gene/Insert
  Gene/Insert name: 207 (alt name: Environmental sample YNPsite18_CeleraDRAFT_262380)
  Species: Environmental sample
  Insert size (bp): 642
  Promoter: T7
  Tag / fusion protein: 6xHis (C terminal on backbone)
  Cloning method: Restriction Enzyme; 5′ cloning site NdeI (unknown if destroyed); 3′ cloning site XhoI (unknown if destroyed)
  Sequencing primers: 5′ T7 For; 3′ T7 Rev
Terms and licenses: Academic/Nonprofit Terms; Industry Terms: Not Available to Industry
Depositor comments: Accession Number YNPsite18_CeleraDRAFT_262380
How to cite: pEE015 was a gift from Gregg Beckham (Addgene plasmid # 176772 ; http://n2t.net/addgene:176772 ; RRID:Addgene_176772)
