[The description below was written by a language model from this plasmid's Addgene catalogue record and pLannotate feature annotations shown in this document.]
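Description:
pEE015 is a bacterial expression plasmid built on the pET21b(+) backbone, carrying a codon-optimized gene for a putative thermophilic poly(ethylene terephthalate) (PET) hydrolase. The 642 bp insert, designated "207", derives from an environmental (metagenomic) sample rather than a cultured organism, and was cloned between the NdeI and XhoI sites. The sequenced plasmid is about 6.0 kb. It replicates from a ColE1/pBR322-type origin; the catalogue lists it as high copy, although the feature table also shows the rop gene and bom region typical of pBR322-derived pET vectors. It is selected with ampicillin through the β-lactamase (AmpR) gene. An f1 origin is also present, allowing single-stranded DNA production with helper phage.

Expression follows the standard pET arrangement. A T7 promoter is immediately followed by a lac operator, then the strong ribosome binding site from T7 gene 10, the open reading frame, and a T7 terminator. The plasmid-borne lacI gene supplies lac repressor, so transcription is held off until induction with IPTG in a host that provides T7 RNA polymerase. The insert itself is not annotated in the automated feature table, but it occupies the gap between the RBS and the histidine tag. That tag is called a partial 9xHis match and corresponds to the backbone-encoded C-terminal 6xHis tag, which is used for metal-affinity purification. The short "SET1" and tetracycline-resistance fragments, and the predicted E. coli protein, appear to be backbone sequence matches rather than functional elements. The construct is suited to recombinant production and purification of this candidate enzyme, to test it as a thermotolerant PET hydrolase scaffold.
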