Features (pLannotate 1.2.2; 18 found; start..end, strand, type, name):
      1..25      +  protein_bind   lac operator: The lac repressor binds to the lac operator to inhibit transcription in E. coli. This inhibition can be relieved by adding lactose or isopropyl-β-D-thiogalactopyranoside (IPTG). lac repressor encoded by lacI
     40..62      +  RBS            RBS: efficient ribosome binding site from bacteriophage T7 gene 10 (Olins and Rangwala, 1989)
    721..738     +  CDS            9xHis (fragment): 9xHis affinity tag
    748..797     +  CDS            SET1 (fragment): solubility-enhancement tag derived from T7 phage gene 10B
    805..852     +  terminator     T7 terminator: transcription terminator for bacteriophage T7 RNA polymerase
    889..1317    +  rep_origin     f1 ori (sequence partly withheld): f1 bacteriophage origin of replication; arrow indicates direction of (+) strand synthesis
   1370..1474    +  promoter       AmpR promoter: bla
   1475..2335    +  CDS            AmpR: β-lactamase; bla; confers resistance to ampicillin, carbenicillin, and related antibiotics
   2506..3094    +  rep_origin     ori: high-copy-number ColE1/pMB1/pBR322/pUC origin of replication
   3280..3419    -  misc_feature   bom: basis of mobility region from pBR322
   3521..3712    -  CDS            rop: Rop protein, which maintains plasmids at low copy number; rop
   3729..4109    +  CDS            YPB1_ECOLX: Protein predicted: Swiss-Prot protein existence level 4. From Escherichia coli.
   4181..4472    -  CDS            TcR (fragment): tetracycline efflux protein; tet; confers resistance to tetracycline
   4487..4508    -  protein_bind   CAP binding site: CAP binding activates transcription in the presence of cAMP. E. coli catabolite activator protein
   4521..5603    -  CDS            lacI: lac repressor; lacI; The lac repressor binds to the lac operator to inhibit transcription in E. coli. This inhibition can be relieved by adding lactose or isopropyl-β-D-thiogalactopyranoside (IPTG).
   5604..5681    -  promoter       lacI promoter: lacI
   5689..5968    -  CDS            TcR (fragment): tetracycline efflux protein; tet; confers resistance to tetracycline
   5990..6008    +  promoter       T7 promoter: promoter for bacteriophage T7 RNA polymerase
>Addgene plasmid #176772 | pEE015 | addgene full sequence | sequence record 349211 | Addgene NGS Result
GGAATTGTGAGCGGATAACAATTCCCCTCTAGAAATAATTTTGTTTAACTTTAAGAAGGAGATATACATA
TGGGCTTTACCGGCAACAAAGCCGAGGCTGGTCGTCTGTACACCGACATGGCTCGTGTCCTGTGTGCGGC
TGGCTACGCTGCGCTGCGCTTCGACTTCCGTTGTCATGGCGACTCCCCGCTGCCGTTTGAAGAATTCCGC
ATTTCGTACGCGGTAGAAGACGCACGTAACGCGGCTTCTTTCCTGAAGATTCAACCGTCCGTAGACGGTT
CTCGTTTCGCCGTAATCGGCCTGTCGATGGGTGGTGGTGTAGCCGTGAGTCTGGCAGCGGGTCGTGATGA
TGTAGCTGCCCTCGTGCTCCTGTCTCCGGCTCTGGATTGGCCGGAACTGGCGGCGCGCATTCCGCAGCCG
AAGGTGGAAGGCGGCTACGTGTACATGGGTCCAAACCGCATGAAGGTGGAGTGTGTTACGGAAACCATGA
AATTCACTGTCATGGACCTGGCAGAACGTGTTAAAGCTCCCACTCTGATCATTCATGCCGCTGATGATAT
GGTTGTTCCGATTAGCCAATCCAAACGCTTCTATGAAAAACTGAAAGTAGAGAAAAAGTTTATGGAGATC
GAACGTAGCGGTCATGTTTTCGATGATTACAACGTACGCCGCCGTGTCGAAGCGGAAGTTCTTGATTGGA
TCAAAAAACACCTGCTCGAGCACCACCACCACCACCACTGAGATCCGGCTGCTAACAAAGCCCGAAAGGA
AGCTGAGTTGGCTGCTGCCACCGCTGAGCAATAACTAGCATAACCCCTTGGGGCCTCTAAACGGGTCTTG
AGGGGTTTTTTGCTGAAAGGAGGAACTATATCCGGATTGGCGAATGGG
[124 nt withheld, positions 889-1012]
C
[91 nt withheld, positions 1014-1104]
A
[49 nt withheld, positions 1106-1154]
CCTTTGACGTTGGAGTCCACGTTCTTT
[37 nt withheld, positions 1182-1218]
ACCCTATCTCGGTCTATTCTTTTGATTTATAAGGGATTTTGCCGATTTCGGCCTATTGGTTAAAAAATGA
GCTGATTTAACAAAAATTTAACGCGAATTTTAACAAAATATTAACGCTTACAATTTAGGTGGCACTTTTC
GGGGAAATGTGCGCGGAACCCCTATTTGTTTATTTTTCTAAATACATTCAAATATGTATCCGCTCATGAG
ACAATAACCCTGATAAATGCTTCAATAATATTGAAAAAGGAAGAGTATGAGTATTCAACATTTCCGTGTC
GCCCTTATTCCCTTTTTTGCGGCATTTTGCCTTCCTGTTTTTGCTCACCCAGAAACGCTGGTGAAAGTAA
AAGATGCTGAAGATCAGTTGGGTGCACGAGTGGGTTACATCGAACTGGATCTCAACAGCGGTAAGATCCT
TGAGAGTTTTCGCCCCGAAGAACGTTTTCCAATGATGAGCACTTTTAAAGTTCTGCTATGTGGCGCGGTA
TTATCCCGTATTGACGCCGGGCAAGAGCAACTCGGTCGCCGCATACACTATTCTCAGAATGACTTGGTTG
AGTACTCACCAGTCACAGAAAAGCATCTTACGGATGGCATGACAGTAAGAGAATTATGCAGTGCTGCCAT
AACCATGAGTGATAACACTGCGGCCAACTTACTTCTGACAACGATCGGAGGACCGAAGGAGCTAACCGCT
TTTTTGCACAACATGGGGGATCATGTAACTCGCCTTGATCGTTGGGAACCGGAGCTGAATGAAGCCATAC
CAAACGACGAGCGTGACACCACGATGCCTGCAGCAATGGCAACAACGTTGCGCAAACTATTAACTGGCGA
ACTACTTACTCTAGCTTCCCGGCAACAATTAATAGACTGGATGGAGGCGGATAAAGTTGCAGGACCACTT
CTGCGCTCGGCCCTTCCGGCTGGCTGGTTTATTGCTGATAAATCTGGAGCCGGTGAGCGTGGGTCTCGCG
GTATCATTGCAGCACTGGGGCCAGATGGTAAGCCCTCCCGTATCGTAGTTATCTACACGACGGGGAGTCA
GGCAACTATGGATGAACGAAATAGACAGATCGCTGAGATAGGTGCCTCACTGATTAAGCATTGGTAACTG
TCAGACCAAGTTTACTCATATATACTTTAGATTGATTTAAAACTTCATTTTTAATTTAAAAGGATCTAGG
TGAAGATCCTTTTTGATAATCTCATGACCAAAATCCCTTAACGTGAGTTTTCGTTCCACTGAGCGTCAGA
CCCCGTAGAAAAGATCAAAGGATCTTCTTGAGATCCTTTTTTTCTGCGCGTAATCTGCTGCTTGCAAACA
AAAAAACCACCGCTACCAGCGGTGGTTTGTTTGCCGGATCAAGAGCTACCAACTCTTTTTCCGAAGGTAA
CTGGCTTCAGCAGAGCGCAGATACCAAATACTGTCCTTCTAGTGTAGCCGTAGTTAGGCCACCACTTCAA
GAACTCTGTAGCACCGCCTACATACCTCGCTCTGCTAATCCTGTTACCAGTGGCTGCTGCCAGTGGCGAT
AAGTCGTGTCTTACCGGGTTGGACTCAAGACGATAGTTACCGGATAAGGCGCAGCGGTCGGGCTGAACGG
GGGGTTCGTGCACACAGCCCAGCTTGGAGCGAACGACCTACACCGAACTGAGATACCTACAGCGTGAGCT
ATGAGAAAGCGCCACGCTTCCCGAAGGGAGAAAGGCGGACAGGTATCCGGTAAGCGGCAGGGTCGGAACA
GGAGAGCGCACGAGGGAGCTTCCAGGGGGAAACGCCTGGTATCTTTATAGTCCTGTCGGGTTTCGCCACC
TCTGACTTGAGCGTCGATTTTTGTGATGCTCGTCAGGGGGGCGGAGCCTATGGAAAAACGCCAGCAACGC
GGCCTTTTTACGGTTCCTGGCCTTTTGCTGGCCTTTTGCTCACATGTTCTTTCCTGCGTTATCCCCTGAT
TCTGTGGATAACCGTATTACCGCCTTTGAGTGAGCTGATACCGCTCGCCGCAGCCGAACGACCGAGCGCA
GCGAGTCAGTGAGCGAGGAAGCGGAAGAGCGCCTGATGCGGTATTTTCTCCTTACGCATCTGTGCGGTAT
TTCACACCGCAATGGTGCACTCTCAGTACAATCTGCTCTGATGCCGCATAGTTAAGCCAGTATACACTCC
GCTATCGCTACGTGACTGGGTCATGGCTGCGCCCCGACACCCGCCAACACCCGCTGACGCGCCCTGACGG
GCTTGTCTGCTCCCGGCATCCGCTTACAGACAAGCTGTGACCGTCTCCGGGAGCTGCATGTGTCAGAGGT
TTTCACCGTCATCACCGAAACGCGCGAGGCAGCTGCGGTAAAGCTCATCAGCGTGGTCGTGAAGCGATTC
ACAGATGTCTGCCTGTTCATCCGCGTCCAGCTCGTTGAGTTTCTCCAGAAGCGTTAATGTCTGGCTTCTG
ATAAAGCGGGCCATGTTAAGGGCGGTTTTTTCCTGTTTGGTCACTGATGCCTCCGTGTAAGGGGGATTTC
TGTTCATGGGGGTAATGATACCGATGAAACGAGAGAGGATGCTCACGATACGGGTTACTGATGATGAACA
TGCCCGGTTACTGGAACGTTGTGAGGGTAAACAACTGGCGGTATGGATGCGGCGGGACCAGAGAAAAATC
ACTCAGGGTCAATGCCAGCGCTTCGTTAATACAGATGTAGGTGTTCCACAGGGTAGCCAGCAGCATCCTG
CGATGCAGATCCGGAACATAATGGTGCAGGGCGCTGACTTCCGCGTTTCCAGACTTTACGAAACACGGAA
ACCGAAGACCATTCATGTTGTTGCTCAGGTCGCAGACGTTTTGCAGCAGCAGTCGCTTCACGTTCGCTCG
CGTATCGGTGATTCATTCTGCTAACCAGTAAGGCAACCCCGCCAGCCTAGCCGGGTCCTCAACGACAGGA
GCACGATCATGCGCACCCGTGGGGCCGCCATGCCGGCGATAATGGCCTGCTTCTCGCCGAAACGTTTGGT
GGCGGGACCAGTGACGAAGGCTTGAGCGAGGGCGTGCAAGATTCCGAATACCGCAAGCGACAGGCCGATC
ATCGTCGCGCTCCAGCGAAAGCGGTCCTCGCCGAAAATGACCCAGAGCGCTGCCGGCACCTGTCCTACGA
GTTGCATGATAAAGAAGACAGTCATAAGTGCGGCGACGATAGTCATGCCCCGCGCCCACCGGAAGGAGCT
GACTGGGTTGAAGGCTCTCAAGGGCATCGGTCGAGATCCCGGTGCCTAATGAGTGAGCTAACTTACATTA
ATTGCGTTGCGCTCACTGCCCGCTTTCCAGTCGGGAAACCTGTCGTGCCAGCTGCATTAATGAATCGGCC
AACGCGCGGGGAGAGGCGGTTTGCGTATTGGGCGCCAGGGTGGTTTTTCTTTTCACCAGTGAGACGGGCA
ACAGCTGATTGCCCTTCACCGCCTGGCCCTGAGAGAGTTGCAGCAAGCGGTCCACGCTGGTTTGCCCCAG
CAGGCGAAAATCCTGTTTGATGGTGGTTAACGGCGGGATATAACATGAGCTGTCTTCGGTATCGTCGTAT
CCCACTACCGAGATATCCGCACCAACGCGCAGCCCGGACTCGGTAATGGCGCGCATTGCGCCCAGCGCCA
TCTGATCGTTGGCAACCAGCATCGCAGTGGGAACGATGCCCTCATTCAGCATTTGCATGGTTTGTTGAAA
ACCGGACATGGCACTCCAGTCGCCTTCCCGTTCCGCTATCGGCTGAATTTGATTGCGAGTGAGATATTTA
TGCCAGCCAGCCAGACGCAGACGCGCCGAGACAGAACTTAATGGGCCCGCTAACAGCGCGATTTGCTGGT
GACCCAATGCGACCAGATGCTCCACGCCCAGTCGCGTACCGTCTTCATGGGAGAAAATAATACTGTTGAT
GGGTGTCTGGTCAGAGACATCAAGAAATAACGCCGGAACATTAGTGCAGGCAGCTTCCACAGCAATGGCA
TCCTGGTCATCCAGCGGATAGTTAATGATCAGCCCACTGACGCGTTGCGCGAGAAGATTGTGCACCGCCG
CTTTACAGGCTTCGACGCCGCTTCGTTCTACCATCGACACCACCACGCTGGCACCCAGTTGATCGGCGCG
AGATTTAATCGCCGCGACAATTTGCGACGGCGCGTGCAGGGCCAGACTGGAGGTGGCAACGCCAATCAGC
AACGACTGTTTGCCCGCCAGTTGTTGTGCCACGCGGTTGGGAATGTAATTCAGCTCCGCCATCGCCGCTT
CCACTTTTTCCCGCGTTTTCGCAGAAACGTGGCTGGCCTGGTTCACCACGCGGGAAACGGTCTGATAAGA
GACACCGGCATACTCTGCGACATCGTATAACGTTACTGGTTTCACATTCACCACCCTGAATTGACTCTCT
TCCGGGCGCTATCATGCCATACCGCGAAAGGTTTTGCGCCATTCGATGGTGTCCGGGATCTCGACGCTCT
CCCTTATGCGACTCCTGCATTAGGAAGCAGCCCAGTAGTAGGTTGAGGCCGTTGAGCACCGCCGCCGCAA
GGAATGGTGCATGCAAGGAGATGGCGCCCAACAGTCCCCCGGCCACGGGGCCTGCCACCATACCCACGCC
GAAACAAGCGCTCATGAGCCCGAAGTGGCGAGCCCGATCTTCCCCATCGGTGATGTCGGCGATATAGGCG
CCAGCAACCGCACCTGTGGCGCCGGTGATGCCGGCCACGATGCGTCCGGCGTAGAGGATCGAGATCTCGA
TCCCGCGAAATTAATACGACTCACTATAGG
