>Addgene plasmid #176772 | pEE015 | depositor partial sequence | sequence record 342599 | Insert (including NdeI and XhoI sites)
CATATGGGCTTTACCGGCAACAAAGCCGAGGCTGGTCGTCTGTACACCGACATGGCTCGTGTCCTGTGTG
CGGCTGGCTACGCTGCGCTGCGCTTCGACTTCCGTTGTCATGGCGACTCCCCGCTGCCGTTTGAAGAATT
CCGCATTTCGTACGCGGTAGAAGACGCACGTAACGCGGCTTCTTTCCTGAAGATTCAACCGTCCGTAGAC
GGTTCTCGTTTCGCCGTAATCGGCCTGTCGATGGGTGGTGGTGTAGCCGTGAGTCTGGCAGCGGGTCGTG
ATGATGTAGCTGCCCTCGTGCTCCTGTCTCCGGCTCTGGATTGGCCGGAACTGGCGGCGCGCATTCCGCA
GCCGAAGGTGGAAGGCGGCTACGTGTACATGGGTCCAAACCGCATGAAGGTGGAGTGTGTTACGGAAACC
ATGAAATTCACTGTCATGGACCTGGCAGAACGTGTTAAAGCTCCCACTCTGATCATTCATGCCGCTGATG
ATATGGTTGTTCCGATTAGCCAATCCAAACGCTTCTATGAAAAACTGAAAGTAGAGAAAAAGTTTATGGA
GATCGAACGTAGCGGTCATGTTTTCGATGATTACAACGTACGCCGCCGTGTCGAAGCGGAAGTTCTTGAT
TGGATCAAAAAACACCTGCTCGAG
